Addgene plasmid #90796: NEK2 A5.4 gRNA
Purpose: 3rd generation lentiviral gRNA plasmid targeting human NEK2
Depositing lab: Iain Cheeseman. Depositing organization: Whitehead Institute for Biomedical Research. Publication: Large-Scale Analysis of CRISPR/Cas9 Cell-Cycle Knockouts Reveals the Diversity of p53-Dependent Responses to Cell-Cycle Defects. McKinley KL, Cheeseman IM. Dev Cell. 2017 Feb 27;40(4):405-420.e2. doi: 10.1016/j.devcel.2017.01.012. Epub 2017 Feb 16. PubMed 28216383.
Backbone
  Vector backbone: pLenti-sgRNA
  Backbone manufacturer: Eric Lander & David Sabatini labs (Addgene plasmid #71409)
  Backbone size w/o insert (bp): 9151
  Vector type: Lentiviral, CRISPR
  Selectable markers: Puromycin
Growth in bacteria
  Bacterial resistance: Ampicillin, 100 μg/mL
  Growth temperature: 37°C
  Growth strain: NEB Stable
  Copy number: Unknown
Gene/Insert
  Gene/Insert name: NEK2 (Guide Designation A5.4) (alt name: pKMKO series)
  gRNA/shRNA sequence: CACCgCTGGAATCCTGCGATTTTTC
  Species: H. sapiens (human)
  Promoter: U6
  Cloning method: Restriction Enzyme; 5′ cloning site BsmBI (destroyed during cloning); 3′ cloning site BsmBI (destroyed during cloning)
  Sequencing primers: 5′ hU6-F (5'-GAGGGCCTATTTCCCATGATT-3'); 3′ EF1a-R (5'-CACGGCGACTACTGCACTTA-3')
Terms and licenses: Academic/Nonprofit Terms; Industry Terms: Not Available to Industry
Depositor comments: Please note that gRNA target sequence listed is not strictly the 20nt spacer sequence, but also contains the 5' BsmBI overhang. For more information about knockout human cell lines generated using this plasmid, please see http://cellcycleknockouts.wi.mit.edu/ .
How to cite: NEK2 A5.4 gRNA was a gift from Iain Cheeseman (Addgene plasmid # 90796 ; http://n2t.net/addgene:90796 ; RRID:Addgene_90796)
