[The description below was written by a language model from this plasmid's Addgene catalogue record and pLannotate feature annotations shown in this document.]
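Description:
NEK2 A5.4 gRNA is a third-generation lentiviral CRISPR guide plasmid built on the pLenti-sgRNA backbone. It carries a single guide RNA (designation A5.4, part of the pKMKO series) directed against the human NEK2 gene. It is maintained in E. coli through a high-copy ColE1/pUC-type origin with ampicillin selection (AmpR under its own promoter). The backbone also contains an f1 origin, an SV40 origin and poly(A) signal, and remnants of a lac/lacZα cloning region with flanking T3 and T7 promoters. The sequenced record is 7,302 nt, shorter than the 9,151 bp listed for the empty backbone. This would fit replacement of a stuffer fragment by the short guide oligo at the BsmBI sites, which were destroyed in cloning, although the record does not explain the difference.

The viral cassette starts with an RSV promoter fused to a truncated HIV-1 5' LTR, which allows Tat-independent production of the genomic RNA. This is followed by the Ψ packaging signal with a partial gag fragment, the Rev response element for nuclear export, and a cPPT/CTS. A self-inactivating ΔU3 3' LTR closes the cassette. Within this unit, a human U6 RNA polymerase III promoter drives the NEK2 spacer joined to the S. pyogenes Cas9 guide scaffold. A separate EF-1α core promoter expresses puromycin N-acetyltransferase, stabilised by a WPRE, so transduced mammalian cells can be selected with puromycin.

No Cas9 is annotated in the plasmid, so the nuclease must be provided separately in the target cells. According to the record, the construct was used to generate knockout human cell lines in a large-scale CRISPR/Cas9 analysis of cell-cycle genes.
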