Features (pLannotate 1.2.2; 27 found; start..end, strand, type, name):
      4..96      +  CDS            lacI (fragment): lac repressor; lacI; The lac repressor binds to the lac operator to inhibit transcription in E. coli. This inhibition can be relieved by adding lactose or isopropyl-β-D-thiogalactopyranoside (IPTG).
    109..130     +  protein_bind   CAP binding site: CAP binding activates transcription in the presence of cAMP. E. coli catabolite activator protein
    145..175     +  promoter       lac promoter: promoter for the E. coli lac operon
    183..199     +  protein_bind   lac operator: The lac repressor binds to the lac operator to inhibit transcription in E. coli. This inhibition can be relieved by adding lactose or isopropyl-β-D-thiogalactopyranoside (IPTG). lac repressor encoded by lacI
    244..262     +  promoter       T3 promoter: promoter for bacteriophage T3 RNA polymerase
    290..516     +  promoter       RSV promoter: Rous sarcoma virus enhancer/promoter
    517..697     +  LTR            5' LTR (truncated): truncated 5' long terminal repeat (LTR) from HIV-1
    744..869     +  misc_feature   HIV-1 Ψ: packaging signal of human immunodeficiency virus type 1
    853..1216    +  CDS            HIV-1 gag (fragment): gag protein from human immunodeficiency virus 1; gag
   1362..1595    +  misc_feature   RRE: The Rev response element (RRE) of HIV-1 allows for Rev-dependent mRNA export from the nucleus to the cytoplasm.
   1972..1998    +  CDS            Rev (fragment): human immunodeficiency virus 1 (HIV-1) Rev protein; rev; enhances nuclear export of unspliced and incompletely spliced viral mRNAs
   2002..2242    +  promoter       U6 promoter: RNA polymerase III promoter for human U6 snRNA
   2290..2357    +  misc_RNA       tracrRNA (fragment): trans-activating CRISPR RNA for the Streptococcus pyogenes CRISPR/Cas9 system
   2406..2523    +  misc_feature   cPPT/CTS: central polypurine tract and central termination sequence of HIV-1
   2592..2803    +  promoter       EF-1α core promoter: core promoter for human elongation factor EF-1α
   2829..3428    +  CDS            PuroR (fragment): puromycin N-acetyltransferase; pac from Streptomyces; confers resistance to puromycin
   3444..4032    +  misc_feature   WPRE: woodchuck hepatitis virus posttranscriptional regulatory element
   4083..4102    +  misc_feature   cPPT/CTS (fragment): central polypurine tract and central termination sequence of HIV-1
   4104..4337    +  LTR            3' LTR (ΔU3): self-inactivating 3' long terminal repeat (LTR) from HIV-1
   4415..4536    +  polyA_signal   SV40 poly(A) signal: SV40 polyadenylation signal
   4576..4711    +  rep_origin     SV40 ori: SV40 origin of replication
   4732..4750    -  promoter       T7 promoter: promoter for bacteriophage T7 RNA polymerase
   4758..4913    +  CDS            lacZα (fragment): LacZα fragment of β-galactosidase; lacZ fragment
   4918..5346    +  rep_origin     f1 ori (sequence partly withheld): f1 bacteriophage origin of replication; arrow indicates direction of (+) strand synthesis
   5399..5503    +  promoter       AmpR promoter: bla
   5504..6364    +  CDS            AmpR: β-lactamase; bla; confers resistance to ampicillin, carbenicillin, and related antibiotics
   6535..7123    +  rep_origin     ori: high-copy-number ColE1/pMB1/pBR322/pUC origin of replication
>Addgene plasmid #90796 | NEK2 A5.4 gRNA | addgene full sequence | sequence record 183807 | Addgene NGS Result
AGAGCGCCCAATACGCAAACCGCCTCTCCCCGCGCGTTGGCCGATTCATTAATGCAGCTGGCACGACAGG
TTTCCCGACTGGAAAGCGGGCAGTGAGCGCAACGCAATTAATGTGAGTTAGCTCACTCATTAGGCACCCC
AGGCTTTACACTTTATGCTTCCGGCTCGTATGTTGTGTGGAATTGTGAGCGGATAACAATTTCACACAGG
AAACAGCTATGACCATGATTACGCCAAGCGCGCAATTAACCCTCACTAAAGGGAACAAAAGCTGGAGCTG
CAAGCTTAATGTAGTCTTATGCAATACTCTTGTAGTCTTGCAACATGGTAACGATGAGTTAGCAACATGC
CTTACAAGGAGAGAAAAAGCACCGTGCATGCCGATTGGTGGAAGTAAGGTGGTACGATCGTGCCTTATTA
GGAAGGCAACAGACGGGTCTGACATGGATTGGACGAACCACTGAATTGCCGCATTGCAGAGATATTGTAT
TTAAGTGCCTAGCTCGATACATAAACGGGTCTCTCTGGTTAGACCAGATCTGAGCCTGGGAGCTCTCTGG
CTAACTAGGGAACCCACTGCTTAAGCCTCAATAAAGCTTGCCTTGAGTGCTTCAAGTAGTGTGTGCCCGT
CTGTTGTGTGACTCTGGTAACTAGAGATCCCTCAGACCCTTTTAGTCAGTGTGGAAAATCTCTAGCAGTG
GCGCCCGAACAGGGACTTGAAAGCGAAAGGGAAACCAGAGGAGCTCTCTCGACGCAGGACTCGGCTTGCT
GAAGCGCGCACGGCAAGAGGCGAGGGGCGGCGACTGGTGAGTACGCCAAAAATTTTGACTAGCGGAGGCT
AGAAGGAGAGAGATGGGTGCGAGAGCGTCAGTATTAAGCGGGGGAGAATTAGATCGCGATGGGAAAAAAT
TCGGTTAAGGCCAGGGGGAAAGAAAAAATATAAATTAAAACATATAGTATGGGCAAGCAGGGAGCTAGAA
CGATTCGCAGTTAATCCTGGCCTGTTAGAAACATCAGAAGGCTGTAGACAAATACTGGGACAGCTACAAC
CATCCCTTCAGACAGGATCAGAAGAACTTAGATCATTATATAATACAGTAGCAACCCTCTATTGTGTGCA
TCAAAGGATAGAGATAAAAGACACCAAGGAAGCTTTAGACAAGATAGAGGAAGAGCAAAACAAAAGTAAG
ACCACCGCACAGCAAGCGGCCGCTGATCTTCAGACCTGGAGGAGGAGATATGAGGGACAATTGGAGAAGT
GAATTATATAAATATAAAGTAGTAAAAATTGAACCATTAGGAGTAGCACCCACCAAGGCAAAGAGAAGAG
TGGTGCAGAGAGAAAAAAGAGCAGTGGGAATAGGAGCTTTGTTCCTTGGGTTCTTGGGAGCAGCAGGAAG
CACTATGGGCGCAGCGTCAATGACGCTGACGGTACAGGCCAGACAATTATTGTCTGGTATAGTGCAGCAG
CAGAACAATTTGCTGAGGGCTATTGAGGCGCAACAGCATCTGTTGCAACTCACAGTCTGGGGCATCAAGC
AGCTCCAGGCAAGAATCCTGGCTGTGGAAAGATACCTAAAGGATCAACAGCTCCTGGGGATTTGGGGTTG
CTCTGGAAAACTCATTTGCACCACTGCTGTGCCTTGGAATGCTAGTTGGAGTAATAAATCTCTGGAACAG
ATTTGGAATCACACGACCTGGATGGAGTGGGACAGAGAAATTAACAATTACACAAGCTTAATACACTCCT
TAATTGAAGAATCGCAAAACCAGCAAGAAAAGAATGAACAAGAATTATTGGAATTAGATAAATGGGCAAG
TTTGTGGAATTGGTTTAACATAACAAATTGGCTGTGGTATATAAAATTATTCATAATGATAGTAGGAGGC
TTGGTAGGTTTAAGAATAGTTTTTGCTGTACTTTCTATAGTGAATAGAGTTAGGCAGGGATATTCACCAT
TATCGTTTCAGACCCACCTCCCAACCCCGAGGGGACCCAGAGAGGGCCTATTTCCCATGATTCCTTCATA
TTTGCATATACGATACAAGGCTGTTAGAGAGATAATTAGAATTAATTTGACTGTAAACACAAAGATATTA
GTACAAAATACGTGACGTAGAAAGTAATAATTTCTTGGGTAGTTTGCAGTTTTAAAATTATGTTTTAAAA
TGGACTATCATATGCTTACCGTAACTTGAAAGTATTTCGATTTCTTGGCTTTATATATCTTGTGGAAAGG
ACGAAACACCGCTGGAATCCTGCGATTTTTCGTTTAAGAGCTATGCTGGAAACAGCATAGCAAGTTTAAA
TAAGGCTAGTCCGTTATCAACTTGAAAAAGTGGCACCGAGTCGGTGCTTTTTTTGAATTCTAGATCTTGA
GACAAATGGCAGTATTCATCCACAATTTTAAAAGAAAAGGGGGGATTGGGGGGTACAGTGCAGGGGAAAG
AATAGTAGACATAATAGCAACAGACATACAAACTAAAGAATTACAAAAACAAATTACAAAAATTCAAAAT
TTTCGGGTTTATTACAGGGACAGCAGAGATCCACTTTGGCGCCGGCTCGAGTGGCTCCGGTGCCCGTCAG
TGGGCAGAGCGCACATCGCCCACAGTCCCCGAGAAGTTGGGGGGAGGGGTCGGCAATTGAACCGGTGCCT
AGAGAAGGTGGCGCGGGGTAAACTGGGAAAGTGATGTCGTGTACTGGCTCCGCCTTTTTCCCGAGGGTGG
GGGAGAACCGTATATAAGTGCAGTAGTCGCCGTGAACGTTCTTTTTCGCAACGGGTTTGCCGCCAGAACA
CAGGTGTCGTGACGCGGGATCCGCCACCATGACCGAGTACAAGCCCACGGTGCGCCTCGCCACCCGCGAC
GACGTCCCCAGGGCCGTACGCACCCTCGCCGCCGCGTTCGCCGACTACCCCGCCACGCGCCACACCGTCG
ATCCGGACCGCCACATCGAGCGGGTCACCGAGCTGCAAGAACTCTTCCTCACGCGCGTCGGGCTCGACAT
CGGCAAGGTGTGGGTCGCGGACGACGGCGCCGCGGTGGCGGTCTGGACCACGCCGGAGAGCGTCGAAGCG
GGGGCGGTGTTCGCCGAGATCGGCCCGCGCATGGCCGAGTTGAGCGGTTCCCGGCTGGCCGCGCAGCAAC
AGATGGAAGGCCTCCTGGCGCCGCACCGGCCCAAGGAGCCCGCGTGGTTCCTGGCCACCGTCGGAGTCTC
GCCCGACCACCAGGGCAAGGGTCTGGGCAGCGCCGTCGTGCTCCCCGGAGTGGAGGCGGCCGAGCGCGCC
GGGGTGCCCGCCTTCCTGGAGACCTCCGCGCCCCGCAACCTCCCCTTCTACGAGCGGCTCGGCTTCACCG
TCACCGCCGACGTCGAGGTGCCCGAAGGACCGCGCACCTGGTGCATGACCCGCAAGCCCGGTGCCTGAAC
GCGTTAAGTCGACAATCAACCTCTGGATTACAAAATTTGTGAAAGATTGACTGGTATTCTTAACTATGTT
GCTCCTTTTACGCTATGTGGATACGCTGCTTTAATGCCTTTGTATCATGCTATTGCTTCCCGTATGGCTT
TCATTTTCTCCTCCTTGTATAAATCCTGGTTGCTGTCTCTTTATGAGGAGTTGTGGCCCGTTGTCAGGCA
ACGTGGCGTGGTGTGCACTGTGTTTGCTGACGCAACCCCCACTGGTTGGGGCATTGCCACCACCTGTCAG
CTCCTTTCCGGGACTTTCGCTTTCCCCCTCCCTATTGCCACGGCGGAACTCATCGCCGCCTGCCTTGCCC
GCTGCTGGACAGGGGCTCGGCTGTTGGGCACTGACAATTCCGTGGTGTTGTCGGGGAAATCATCGTCCTT
TCCTTGGCTGCTCGCCTGTGTTGCCACCTGGATTCTGCGCGGGACGTCCTTCTGCTACGTCCCTTCGGCC
CTCAATCCAGCGGACCTTCCTTCCCGCGGCCTGCTGCCGGCTCTGCGGCCTCTTCCGCGTCTTCGCCTTC
GCCCTCAGACGAGTCGGATCTCCCTTTGGGCCGCCTCCCCGCGTCGACTTTAAGACCAATGACTTACAAG
GCAGCTGTAGATCTTAGCCACTTTTTAAAAGAAAAGGGGGGACTGGAAGGGCTAATTCACTCCCAACGAA
GACAAGATCTGCTTTTTGCTTGTACTGGGTCTCTCTGGTTAGACCAGATCTGAGCCTGGGAGCTCTCTGG
CTAACTAGGGAACCCACTGCTTAAGCCTCAATAAAGCTTGCCTTGAGTGCTTCAAGTAGTGTGTGCCCGT
CTGTTGTGTGACTCTGGTAACTAGAGATCCCTCAGACCCTTTTAGTCAGTGTGGAAAATCTCTAGCAGTA
CGTATAGTAGTTCATGTCATCTTATTATTCAGTATTTATAACTTGCAAAGAAATGAATATCAGAGAGTGA
GAGGAACTTGTTTATTGCAGCTTATAATGGTTACAAATAAAGCAATAGCATCACAAATTTCACAAATAAA
GCATTTTTTTCACTGCATTCTAGTTGTGGTTTGTCCAAACTCATCAATGTATCTTATCATGTCTGGCTCT
AGCTATCCCGCCCCTAACTCCGCCCATCCCGCCCCTAACTCCGCCCAGTTCCGCCCATTCTCCGCCCCAT
GGCTGACTAATTTTTTTTATTTATGCAGAGGCCGAGGCCGCCTCGGCCTCTGAGCTATTCCAGAAGTAGT
GAGGAGGCTTTTTTGGAGGCCTAGGGACGTACCCAATTCGCCCTATAGTGAGTCGTATTACGCGCGCTCA
CTGGCCGTCGTTTTACAACGTCGTGACTGGGAAAACCCTGGCGTTACCCAACTTAATCGCCTTGCAGCAC
ATCCCCCTTTCGCCAGCTGGCGTAATAGCGAAGAGGCCCGCACCGATCGCCCTTCCCAACAGTTGCGCAG
CCTGAATGGCGAATGGG
[124 nt withheld, positions 4918-5041]
C
[91 nt withheld, positions 5043-5133]
A
[49 nt withheld, positions 5135-5183]
CCTTTGACGTTGGAGTCCACGTTCTTT
[37 nt withheld, positions 5211-5247]
ACCCTATCTCGGTCTATTCTTTTGATTTATAAGGGATTTTGCCGATTTCGGCCTATTGGTTAAAAAATGA
GCTGATTTAACAAAAATTTAACGCGAATTTTAACAAAATATTAACGCTTACAATTTAGGTGGCACTTTTC
GGGGAAATGTGCGCGGAACCCCTATTTGTTTATTTTTCTAAATACATTCAAATATGTATCCGCTCATGAG
ACAATAACCCTGATAAATGCTTCAATAATATTGAAAAAGGAAGAGTATGAGTATTCAACATTTCCGTGTC
GCCCTTATTCCCTTTTTTGCGGCATTTTGCCTTCCTGTTTTTGCTCACCCAGAAACGCTGGTGAAAGTAA
AAGATGCTGAAGATCAGTTGGGTGCACGAGTGGGTTACATCGAACTGGATCTCAACAGCGGTAAGATCCT
TGAGAGTTTTCGCCCCGAAGAACGTTTTCCAATGATGAGCACTTTTAAAGTTCTGCTATGTGGCGCGGTA
TTATCCCGTATTGACGCCGGGCAAGAGCAACTCGGTCGCCGCATACACTATTCTCAGAATGACTTGGTTG
AGTACTCACCAGTCACAGAAAAGCATCTTACGGATGGCATGACAGTAAGAGAATTATGCAGTGCTGCCAT
AACCATGAGTGATAACACTGCGGCCAACTTACTTCTGACAACGATCGGAGGACCGAAGGAGCTAACCGCT
TTTTTGCACAACATGGGGGATCATGTAACTCGCCTTGATCGTTGGGAACCGGAGCTGAATGAAGCCATAC
CAAACGACGAGCGTGACACCACGATGCCTGTAGCAATGGCAACAACGTTGCGCAAACTATTAACTGGCGA
ACTACTTACTCTAGCTTCCCGGCAACAATTAATAGACTGGATGGAGGCGGATAAAGTTGCAGGACCACTT
CTGCGCTCGGCCCTTCCGGCTGGCTGGTTTATTGCTGATAAATCTGGAGCCGGTGAGCGTGGGTCTCGCG
GTATCATTGCAGCACTGGGGCCAGATGGTAAGCCCTCCCGTATCGTAGTTATCTACACGACGGGGAGTCA
GGCAACTATGGATGAACGAAATAGACAGATCGCTGAGATAGGTGCCTCACTGATTAAGCATTGGTAACTG
TCAGACCAAGTTTACTCATATATACTTTAGATTGATTTAAAACTTCATTTTTAATTTAAAAGGATCTAGG
TGAAGATCCTTTTTGATAATCTCATGACCAAAATCCCTTAACGTGAGTTTTCGTTCCACTGAGCGTCAGA
CCCCGTAGAAAAGATCAAAGGATCTTCTTGAGATCCTTTTTTTCTGCGCGTAATCTGCTGCTTGCAAACA
AAAAAACCACCGCTACCAGCGGTGGTTTGTTTGCCGGATCAAGAGCTACCAACTCTTTTTCCGAAGGTAA
CTGGCTTCAGCAGAGCGCAGATACCAAATACTGTTCTTCTAGTGTAGCCGTAGTTAGGCCACCACTTCAA
GAACTCTGTAGCACCGCCTACATACCTCGCTCTGCTAATCCTGTTACCAGTGGCTGCTGCCAGTGGCGAT
AAGTCGTGTCTTACCGGGTTGGACTCAAGACGATAGTTACCGGATAAGGCGCAGCGGTCGGGCTGAACGG
GGGGTTCGTGCACACAGCCCAGCTTGGAGCGAACGACCTACACCGAACTGAGATACCTACAGCGTGAGCT
ATGAGAAAGCGCCACGCTTCCCGAAGGGAGAAAGGCGGACAGGTATCCGGTAAGCGGCAGGGTCGGAACA
GGAGAGCGCACGAGGGAGCTTCCAGGGGGAAACGCCTGGTATCTTTATAGTCCTGTCGGGTTTCGCCACC
TCTGACTTGAGCGTCGATTTTTGTGATGCTCGTCAGGGGGGCGGAGCCTATGGAAAAACGCCAGCAACGC
GGCCTTTTTACGGTTCCTGGCCTTTTGCTGGCCTTTTGCTCACATGTTCTTTCCTGCGTTATCCCCTGAT
TCTGTGGATAACCGTATTACCGCCTTTGAGTGAGCTGATACCGCTCGCCGCAGCCGAACGACCGAGCGCA
GCGAGTCAGTGAGCGAGGAAGCGGA
